>Addgene plasmid #26519 | pJC100.1-ppl-1 | depositor partial sequence | sequence record 12547 | Author sequence
TGAAATTCAGCAGGATTTGTTTCATTATTTTGGTGTCACTTGAACTGTTTGTTGTCAATGAAGCTGTTCA
CATGAGTGACCAGTTGGTTTTGAGTCTTTTGGTTTTGATTGCCAACCATGAAATAAATCCGAAAAACTTC
ATTTATATTCCTGATGATAGTTTCATCAATGAAATGGATCGAGCGATTGACAAGAAGATCTTTTCACCAA
GAATGGGAAAACGGTATTTTTCTCCGAGAATGGGAAAAAGATATTTTTCTCCGAGAATGGGAAAAAGGTA
TTTTTCTCCGAGAATGGGCAAGCGATACTTTTCTCCAAGATTAGGTAAATGAAC
