>Addgene plasmid #26519 | pJC100.1-ppl-1 | addgene partial sequence | sequence record 32726 | 26519 with T3
TATCGCTTGCCCATTCTCGGAGAAAAATACCTTTTTCCCATTCTCGGAGAAAAATATCTTTTTCCCATTC
TCGGAGAAAAATACCGTTTTCCCATTCTTGGTGAAAAGATCTTCTTGTCAATCGCTCGATCCATTTCATT
GATGAAACTATCATCAGGAATATAAATGAAGTTTTTCGGATTTATTTCATGGTTGGCAATCAAAACCAAA
AGACTCAAAACCAACTGGTCACTCATGTGAACAGCTTCATTGACAACAAACAGTTCAAGTGACACCAAAA
TAATGAAACAAATCCTGCTGAATTTCAAAGGTCACTTCTATAGTGTCACCTAAATCTCCCTATAGTGAGG
GGTATTA
