>Addgene plasmid #26519 | pJC100.1-ppl-1 | addgene partial sequence | sequence record 32727 | 26519 with SP6
TTATTTTGGTGTCACTTGAACTGTTTGTTGTCAATGAAGCTGTTCACATGAGTGACCAGTTGGTTTTGAG
TCTTTTGGTTTTGATTGCCAACCATGAAATAAATCCGAAAAACTTCATTTATATTCCTGATGATAGTTTC
ATCAATGAAATGGATCGAGCGATTGACAAGAAGATCTTTTCACCAAGAATGGGAAAACGGTATTTTTCTC
CGAGAATGGGAAAAAGATATTTTTCTCCGAGAATGGGAAAAAGGTATTTTTCTCCGAGAATGGGCAAGCG
ATACTTTTCTCCAAGATTAGGTAAATGAACATAAAGTGCTTCATAAAAGGTCTCCCTTTAGTGAGGGTTA
ATTCTCCCTATAGTGAGTCGTATTAGGATCCGGCGCGCCTAGCATAACCCCTTGGGGCCTCTAAACGGGT
CTTGAGGGGTTTTTTGACGCGTCGATTTCGGCCTATTGGTTAAAAAATGAGCTGATTTAACAAAAATTTA
ACGCGAATTTTAACAAAATTCAGGGCGCAAGGGCTGCTAAAGGAAGCGGAACACGTANAAAGCCAGTCCG
CAGAAACGGTGCTGACCCCGGATGAATGTCAGCTACTGGGCTATCTGGACAAGGGAAAACGCAAGCGCAA
AGAGAAAGCAGGTAGCTTGCANTGGGCTTACATGGCGATAGCT
