[The description below was written by a language model from this plasmid's Addgene catalogue record.]
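Description:
pJC100.1-ppl-1 is a bacterial plasmid classified as an RNAi vector, built on the pJC53.2 backbone (about 3.2 kb without insert) and carrying a 334 bp fragment of the ppl-1 gene from the planarian Schmidtea mediterranea. It is maintained as a high-copy plasmid in standard E. coli cloning strains and is selected with both ampicillin and kanamycin, indicating that two resistance markers are present. The record does not name the origin of replication.

The ppl-1 fragment was inserted at Eam1105I sites on both sides, and both sites were destroyed during cloning. This is consistent with a TA-style strategy, in which digestion leaves single-base overhangs that accept a PCR product, though the record does not describe the method beyond the enzyme. The listed sequencing primers, SP6 on the 5′ side and T3 on the 3′ side, imply that phage RNA polymerase promoter sequences flank the insert. Such an arrangement would allow in vitro transcription of either strand, for example to make riboprobes or double-stranded RNA. No feature table is provided, so the exact set and orientation of promoters, and any terminators, cannot be confirmed from the record.

Given the vector type and the associated study, a genome-wide analysis of peptide hormones in planarian germline development, the construct most plausibly serves as a template for knocking down ppl-1 by RNAi in planarians, and possibly for examining its expression. The record does not spell out what ppl-1 stands for or what it encodes, and it does not state the specific experimental application.
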