Addgene plasmid #26519: pJC100.1-ppl-1
Depositing lab: Phillip Newmark. Depositing organization: University of Illinois at Urbana-Champaign. Publication: Genome-wide analyses reveal a role for peptide hormones in planarian germline development. Collins JJ, Hou X, Romanova EV, Lambrus BG, Miller CM, Saberi A, Sweedler JV, Newmark PA. PLoS Biol. 2010 . 8(10):e1000509. 10.1371/journal.pbio.1000509 PubMed 20967238.
Backbone
  Vector backbone: pJC53.2
  Backbone size w/o insert (bp): 3240
  Vector type: RNAi
Growth in bacteria
  Bacterial resistance: Ampicillin and Kanamycin, 100 & 50 μg/mL
  Growth temperature: 37°C
  Growth strain: DH5alpha
  Copy number: High Copy
Gene/Insert
  Gene/Insert name: ppl-1
  Species: S. mediterranea (planarian)
  Insert size (bp): 334
  GenBank ID: BK007007
  Cloning method: Restriction Enzyme; 5′ cloning site Eam1105I (destroyed during cloning); 3′ cloning site Eam1105I (destroyed during cloning)
  Sequencing primers: 5′ Sp6; 3′ T3
Terms and licenses: Academic/Nonprofit Terms; Industry Terms: Not Available to Industry
How to cite: pJC100.1-ppl-1 was a gift from Phillip Newmark (Addgene plasmid # 26519 ; http://n2t.net/addgene:26519 ; RRID:Addgene_26519)
